>Addgene plasmid #162980 | C453-E24: attB4-UbCp>-attB5 | addgene full sequence | sequence record 330920 | Addgene NGS Result
AGCTCCAAATAATGATTTTATTTTGACTGATAGTGACCTGTTCGTTGCAACAAATTGATAAGCAATGCTT
TTTTATAATGCCAACTTTGTATACAAAAGTTGGCCGTCTAACAAAAAAGCCAAAAACGGCCAGAATTTAG
CGGACAATTTACTAGTCTAACACTGAAAATTACATATTGACCCAAATGATTACATTTCAAAAGGTGCCTA
AAAAACTTCACAAAACACACTCGCCAACCCCGAGCGCATAGTTCAAAACCGGAGCTTCAGCTACTTAAGA
AGATAGGTACATAAAACCGACCAAAGAAACTGACGCCTCACTTATCCCTCCCCTCACCAGAGGTCCGGCG
CCTGTCGATTCAGGAGAGCCTACCCTAGGCCCGAACCCTGCGTCCTGCGACGGAGAAAAGCCTACCGCAC
ACCTACCGGCAGGTGGCCCCACCCTGCATTATAAGCCAACAGAACGGGTGACGTCACGACACGACGAGGG
CGCGCGCTCCCAAAGGTACGGGTGCACTGCCCAACGGCACCGCCATAACTGCCGCCCCCGCAACAGACGA
CAAACCGAGTTCTCCAGTCAGTGACAAACTTCACGTCAGGGTCCCCAGATGGTGCCCCAGCCCATCTCAC
CCGAATAAGAGCTTTCCCGCATTAGCGAAGGCCTCAAGACCTTGGGTTCTTGCCGCCCACCATGCCCCCC
ACCTTGTTTCAACGACCTCACAGCCCGCCTCACAAGCGTCTTCCATTCAAGACTCGGGAACAGCCGCCAT
TTTGCTGCGCTCCCCCCAACCCCCAGTTCAGGGCAACCTTGCTCGCGGACCCAGACTACAGCCCTTGGCG
GTCTCTCCACACGCTTCCGTCCCACCGAGCGGCCCGGCGGCCACGAAAGCCCCGGCCAGCCCAGCAGCCC
GCTACTCACCAAGTGACGATCACAGCGATCCACAAACAAGAACCGCGACCCAAATCCCGGCTGCGACGGA
ACTAGCTGTGCCACACCCGGCGCGTCCTTATATAATCATCGGCGTTCACCGCCCCACGGAGATCCCTCCG
CAGAATCGCCGAGAAGGGACTACTTTTCCTCGCCTGTTCCGCTCTCTGGAAAGAAAACCAGTGCCCTAGA
GTCACCCAAGTCCCGTCCTAAAATGTCCTTCTGCTGATACTGGGGTTCTAAGGCCGAGTCTTATGAGCAG
CGGGCCGCTGTCCTGAGCGTCCGGGCGGAAGGATCAGGACGCTCGCTGCGCCCTTCGTCTGACGTGGCAG
CGCTCGCCGTGAGGAGGGGGGCGCCCGCGGGAGGCGCCAAAACCCGGCGCGGAGGCCAACTTTTCTATAC
AAAGTTGGCATTATAAAAAAGCATTGCTTATCAATTTGTTGCAACGAACAGGTCACTATCAGTCAAAATA
AAATCATTATTTGGAGCTCCATGGTAGCGTTAACGCGAGAGTAGGGAACTGCCAGGCATCAAATAAAACG
AAAGGCTCAGTCGGAAGACTGGGCCTTTCGTTTTATCTGTTGTTTGTCGGTGAACGCTCTCCTGAGTAGG
ACAAATCCGCCGGGAGCGGATTTGAACGTTGTGAAGCAACGGCCCGGAGGGTGGCGGGCAGGACGCCCGC
CATAAACTGCCAGGCATCAAACTAAGCAGAAGGCCATCCTGACGGATGGCCTTTTTGCGTTTCTACAAAC
TCTTCCTGGCTAGCGGTAATACGGTTATCCACAGAATCAGGGGATAACGCAGGAAAGAACATGTGAGCAA
AAGGCCAGCAAAAGGCCAGGAACCGTAAAAAGGCCGCGTTGCTGGCGTTTTTCCATAGGCTCCGCCCCCC
TGACGAGCATCACAAAAATCGACGCTCAAGTCAGAGGTGGCGAAACCCGACAGGACTATAAAGATACCAG
GCGTTTCCCCCTGGAAGCTCCCTCGTGCGCTCTCCTGTTCCGACCCTGCCGCTTACCGGATACCTGTCCG
CCTTTCTCCCTTCGGGAAGCGTGGCGCTTTCTCATAGCTCACGCTGTAGGTATCTCAGTTCGGTGTAGGT
CGTTCGCTCCAAGCTGGGCTGTGTGCACGAACCCCCCGTTCAGCCCGACCGCTGCGCCTTATCCGGTAAC
TATCGTCTTGAGTCCAACCCGGTAAGACACGACTTATCGCCACTGGCAGCAGCCACTGGTAACAGGATTA
GCAGAGCGAGGTATGTAGGCGGTGCTACAGAGTTCTTGAAGTGGTGGCCTAACTACGGCTACACTAGAAG
AACAGTATTTGGTATCTGCGCTCTGCTGAAGCCAGTTACCTTCGGAAAAAGAGTTGGTAGCTCTTGATCC
GGCAAACAAACCACCGCTGGTAGCGGTGGTTTTTTTGTTTGCAAGCAGCAGATTACGCGCAGAAAAAAAG
GATCTCAAGAAGATCCTTTGATCTTTTCTACGGGGTCTGACGCTCAGTGGAACGAAAACTCACGTTAAGG
GATTTTGGTCATGAGCTTGCGCCGTCCCGTCAAGTCAGCGTAATGCTCTGCCGGTGTTACAACCAATTAA
CCAATTCTGATTAGAAAAACTCATCGAGCATCAAATGAAACTGCAATTTATTCATATCAGGATTATCAAT
ACCATATTTTTGAAAAAGCCGTTTCTGTAATGAAGGAGAAAACTCACCGAGGCAGTTCCATAGGATGGCA
AGATCCTGGTATCGGTCTGCGATTCCGACTCGTCCAACATCAATACAACCTATTAATTTCCCCTCGTCAA
AAATAAGGTTATCAAGTGAGAAATCACCATGAGTGACGACTGAATCCGGCGAGAATGGCAAAAGTTTATG
CATTTCTTTCCAGACTTGTTCAACAGGCCAGCCATTACGCTCGTCATCAAAATCACTCGCATCAACCAAA
CCGTTATTCATTCGTGATTGCGCCTGAGCGAGACGAAATACGCGATCGCTGTTAAAAGGACAATTACAAA
CAGGAATCGAATGCAACCGGCGCAGGAACACTGCCAGCGCATCAACAATATTTTCACCTGAATCAGGATA
TTCTTCTAATACCTGGAATGCTGTTTTTCCGGGGATCGCAGTGGTGAGTAACCATGCATCATCAGGAGTA
CGGATAAAATGCTTGATGGTCGGAAGAGGCATAAATTCCGTCAGCCAGTTTAGTCTGACCATCTCATCTG
TAACATCATTGGCAACGCTACCTTTGCCATGTTTCAGAAACAACTCTGGCGCATCGGGCTTCCCATACAA
GCGATAGATTGTCGCACCTGATTGCCCGACATTATCGCGAGCCCATTTATACCCATATAAATCAGCATCC
ATGTTGGAATTTAATCGCGGCCTCGACGTTTCCCGTTGAATATGGCTCATAACACCCCTTGTATTACTGT
TTATGTAAGCAGACAGTTTTATTGTTCATGATGATATATTTTTATCTTGTGCAATGTAACATCAGAGATT
TTGAGACACGGGCCCTGCGCCCTGCAGCTCTAG
Features (pLannotate 1.2.2; 9 found; start..end, strand, type, name):
      6..91      +  protein_bind   attL1 (fragment): mutant version of attL; recombination site for the Gateway® LR reaction LR Clonase™
     82..102     +  protein_bind   attB5: mutant version of attB; core recombination site for the Gateway® BP reaction BP Clonase™
    106..1317    -  promoter       UbC promoter: human ubiquitin C promoter
   1317..1337    -  protein_bind   attB4: mutant version of attB; core recombination site for the Gateway® BP reaction BP Clonase™
   1328..1413    -  protein_bind   attL1 (fragment): mutant version of attL; recombination site for the Gateway® LR reaction LR Clonase™
   1463..1506    -  terminator     rrnB T1 terminator: Escherichia coli rrnB; transcription terminator T1 from the E. coli rrnB gene
   1638..1665    +  terminator     rrnB T2 terminator: transcription terminator T2 from the E. coli rrnB gene
   1800..2388    -  rep_origin     ori: high-copy-number ColE1/pMB1/pBR322/pUC origin of replication
   2531..3340    -  CDS            KanR: aminoglycoside phosphotransferase; aph(3')-Ia; confers resistance to kanamycin in bacteria or G418 (Geneticin®) in eukaryotes
