[The description below was written by a language model from this plasmid's Addgene catalogue record and pLannotate feature annotations shown in this document.]
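Description:
C453-E24: attB4-UbCp>-attB5 is a small (about 3.5 kb) Gateway entry clone built on the pDonr215 donor backbone and catalogued as a synthetic biology part. It is a bacterial propagation plasmid rather than an expression vector in its own right: it replicates in E. coli from a high-copy ColE1/pUC-type origin and is selected with kanamycin through an aph(3')-Ia aminoglycoside phosphotransferase gene. Two rrnB transcription terminators (T1 and T2) sit on the backbone next to the cloning region, an arrangement that generally insulates the insert from read-through transcription originating in the plasmid.

The payload is the human ubiquitin C (UbC) promoter, roughly 1.2 kb, a constitutive promoter widely used to drive moderate, broadly active transgene expression in mammalian cells. No coding sequence, tag, reporter or polyadenylation signal is annotated, so the module supplies only the promoter. It is bracketed by attB4 and attB5 core sequences, each embedded in a longer stretch that the automated annotation labels as attL1 fragments; this is consistent with attL-type sites carrying the 4 and 5 specificities, as expected for an entry clone made by a BP reaction. These variant specificities define the position and orientation of the promoter in multi-fragment Gateway assembly, where it can be joined by LR recombination with other entry clones carrying compatible sites (for example a gene of interest) into a destination vector. Its intended use, per the record, is as a promoter element for the combinatorial construction of mammalian expression clones.
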