Addgene plasmid #162980: C453-E24: attB4-UbCp>-attB5
Purpose: Gateway attB4/attB5 entry clone for mammalian expression using the human Ubiquitin C promoter
Depositing lab: Dominic Esposito. Depositing organization: National Cancer Institute (NCI). Publication: Combinatorial assembly of clone libraries using site-specific recombination. Wall VE, Garvey LA, Mehalko JL, Procter LV, Esposito D. Methods Mol Biol. 2014;1116:193-208. doi: 10.1007/978-1-62703-764-8_14. PubMed 24395366.
Backbone
  Vector backbone: pDonr215
  Vector type: Synthetic Biology
Growth in bacteria
  Bacterial resistance: Kanamycin, 50 μg/mL
  Growth temperature: 37°C
  Growth strain: DH5alpha
  Copy number: High Copy
Gene/Insert
  Gene/Insert name: human Ubiquitin C promoter
  Species: H. sapiens (human)
  Cloning method: Gateway Cloning
Terms and licenses: Academic/Nonprofit Terms; Industry Terms: Not Available to Industry
How to cite: C453-E24: attB4-UbCp>-attB5 was a gift from Dominic Esposito (Addgene plasmid # 162980 ; http://n2t.net/addgene:162980 ; RRID:Addgene_162980)
